Addgene plasmid #144587: TFORF3111
Purpose: Lentiviral vector for overexpressing transcription factor ORFs with unique 24-bp barcodes. Barcodes facilitate identification of transcription factors in pooled screens.
Depositing lab: Feng Zhang. Depositing organization: Broad Institute. Publication: A transcription factor atlas of directed differentiation. Joung J, Ma S, Tay T, Geiger-Schuller KR, Kirchgatterer PC, Verdine VK, Guo B, Arias-Garcia MA, Allen WE, Singh A, Kuksenko O, Abudayyeh OO, Gootenberg JS, Fu Z, Macrae RK, Buenrostro JD, Regev A, Zhang F. Cell. 2023 Jan 5;186(1):209-229.e26. doi: 10.1016/j.cell.2022.11.026. PubMed 36608654.
Backbone
  Vector backbone: pLX_TRC317
  Backbone manufacturer: Broad Institute Genetic Perturbation Platform
  Backbone size w/o insert (bp): 8264
  Vector type: Mammalian Expression, Lentiviral
  Selectable markers: Puromycin
Growth in bacteria
  Bacterial resistance: Ampicillin, 100 μg/mL
  Growth temperature: 37°C
  Growth strain: NEB Stable
  Copy number: High Copy
Gene/Insert
  Gene/Insert name: ZNF416
  Species: H. sapiens (human)
  Insert size (bp): 1988
  Entrez Gene: ZNF416
  Promoter: EF1a
  Tag / fusion protein: V5 (C terminal on insert)
  Cloning method: Gateway Cloning
  Sequencing primers: 5′ GGGTGGAGACTGAAGTTAGGCCAG; 3′ CACATAGCGTAAAAGGAGCAACATAG
Resource information
  A portion of this plasmid was derived from a plasmid made by: Broad Institute Genetic Perturbation Platform
Terms and licenses: Academic/Nonprofit Terms; Industry Terms: Not Available to Industry
Depositor comments: NM_017879.1 Please test multiple small colonies in case of plasmid recombination. To make this collection available in a timely manner, a portion of this collection was not fully sequenced by Addgene. If an Addgene verified full plasmid sequence is not available, please contact us prior to placing an order to request the full sequence.
How to cite: TFORF3111 was a gift from Feng Zhang (Addgene plasmid # 144587 ; http://n2t.net/addgene:144587 ; RRID:Addgene_144587)
