[The description below was written by a language model from this plasmid's Addgene catalogue record and pLannotate feature annotations shown in this document.]
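Description:
TFORF3111 is a lentiviral mammalian expression plasmid built on the pLX_TRC317 backbone. It belongs to a barcoded transcription factor ORF collection and carries the human zinc finger gene ZNF416. It is propagated in E. coli through a high-copy ColE1/pUC-type origin with ampicillin resistance (AmpR), and an f1 origin is also present. The depositor warns that the plasmid can recombine during bacterial growth, as is common for LTR-containing vectors. The sequenced record is 10,252 nt, which matches the stated backbone and insert sizes combined.

The viral portion has a third-generation, self-inactivating layout. An RSV promoter drives a truncated HIV-1 5' LTR, followed by the Ψ packaging signal, a partial gag region, the RRE for Rev-dependent nuclear export, a cPPT/CTS element, WPRE to boost transcript expression, and a ΔU3 3' LTR. Within this unit, an SV40 early promoter drives a puromycin N-acetyltransferase gene for selecting transduced cells. Downstream, the EF-1α promoter drives the ORF, which was introduced by Gateway cloning and is flanked by attB1 and attB2 sites, with a V5 epitope tag fused at its C terminus.

The automated annotation labels part of the ORF as a ZIK1 fragment. This most likely reflects homology among related zinc finger proteins rather than a different insert. The short "crRNA leader" and "U6 promoter" fragment hits also look like incidental matches. The 24-bp barcode described in the catalogue entry is not annotated in the feature table. According to the record, the construct is used to overexpress transcription factors, and the barcode allows each factor to be identified in pooled screens such as directed differentiation studies.
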