Features (pLannotate 1.2.2; 35 found; start..end, strand, type, name):
      5..231     +  promoter       RSV promoter: Rous sarcoma virus enhancer/promoter
    232..412     +  LTR            5' LTR (truncated): truncated 5' long terminal repeat (LTR) from HIV-1
    459..584     +  misc_feature   HIV-1 Ψ: packaging signal of human immunodeficiency virus type 1
    568..931     +  CDS            HIV-1 gag (fragment): gag protein from human immunodeficiency virus 1; gag
   1077..1310    +  misc_feature   RRE: The Rev response element (RRE) of HIV-1 allows for Rev-dependent mRNA export from the nucleus to the cytoplasm.
   1687..1713    +  CDS            Rev (fragment): human immunodeficiency virus 1 (HIV-1) Rev protein; rev; enhances nuclear export of unspliced and incompletely spliced viral mRNAs
   1720..1743    +  promoter       SV40 promoter (fragment): SV40 early promoter
   1744..1815    +  promoter       SV40 promoter (fragment): SV40 enhancer and early promoter
   1839..1974    +  rep_origin     SV40 ori: SV40 origin of replication
   2020..2616    +  CDS            PuroR (fragment): puromycin N-acetyltransferase; pac from Streptomyces; confers resistance to puromycin
   2665..2782    +  misc_feature   cPPT/CTS: central polypurine tract and central termination sequence of HIV-1
   2847..2913    +  CDS            small t antigen (fragment): SV40 (simian virus 40) small t antigen
   2920..4098    +  promoter       EF-1α promoter: strong constitutive promoter for human elongation factor EF-1α
   4119..4136    +  protein_bind   attB1 (fragment): mutant version of attB; core recombination site for the Gateway® BP reaction BP Clonase™
   4142..4870    +  CDS            ZIK1 (fragment): ZIK1_HUMAN - Also known as ZNF762. Experimental evidence at protein level: Swiss-Prot protein existence level 1. May be a transcriptional repressor. From Homo sapiens (Human).
   5641..5657    +  misc_feature   crRNA leader (fragment): crRNA leader sequence for the Streptococcus pyogenes CRISPR/Cas system
   5925..5949    -  protein_bind   attB2: mutant version of attB; recombination site for the Gateway® BP reaction BP Clonase™
   5957..5998    +  CDS            V5 tag: epitope tag from simian virus 5
   6014..6067    +  promoter       U6 promoter (fragment): RNA polymerase III promoter for human U6 snRNA
   6109..6697    +  misc_feature   WPRE: woodchuck hepatitis virus posttranscriptional regulatory element
   6748..6767    +  misc_feature   cPPT/CTS (fragment): central polypurine tract and central termination sequence of HIV-1
   6769..7002    +  LTR            3' LTR (ΔU3): self-inactivating 3' long terminal repeat (LTR) from HIV-1
   7080..7201    +  polyA_signal   SV40 poly(A) signal: SV40 polyadenylation signal
   7241..7376    +  rep_origin     SV40 ori: SV40 origin of replication
   7397..7415    -  promoter       T7 promoter: promoter for bacteriophage T7 RNA polymerase
   7423..7578    +  CDS            lacZα (fragment): LacZα fragment of β-galactosidase; lacZ fragment
   7583..8011    +  rep_origin     f1 ori (sequence partly withheld): f1 bacteriophage origin of replication; arrow indicates direction of (+) strand synthesis
   8064..8168    +  promoter       AmpR promoter: bla
   8169..9029    +  CDS            AmpR: β-lactamase; bla; confers resistance to ampicillin, carbenicillin, and related antibiotics
   9200..9788    +  rep_origin     ori: high-copy-number ColE1/pMB1/pBR322/pUC origin of replication
   9971..10063   +  CDS            lacI (fragment): lac repressor; lacI; The lac repressor binds to the lac operator to inhibit transcription in E. coli. This inhibition can be relieved by adding lactose or isopropyl-β-D-thiogalactopyranoside (IPTG).
  10076..10097   +  protein_bind   CAP binding site: CAP binding activates transcription in the presence of cAMP. E. coli catabolite activator protein
  10112..10142   +  promoter       lac promoter: promoter for the E. coli lac operon
  10150..10166   +  protein_bind   lac operator: The lac repressor binds to the lac operator to inhibit transcription in E. coli. This inhibition can be relieved by adding lactose or isopropyl-β-D-thiogalactopyranoside (IPTG). lac repressor encoded by lacI
  10211..10229   +  promoter       T3 promoter: promoter for bacteriophage T3 RNA polymerase
>Addgene plasmid #144587 | TFORF3111 | addgene full sequence | sequence record 404277 | Addgene NGS Result
TTAATGTAGTCTTATGCAATACTCTTGTAGTCTTGCAACATGGTAACGATGAGTTAGCAACATGCCTTAC
AAGGAGAGAAAAAGCACCGTGCATGCCGATTGGTGGAAGTAAGGTGGTACGATCGTGCCTTATTAGGAAG
GCAACAGACGGGTCTGACATGGATTGGACGAACCACTGAATTGCCGCATTGCAGAGATATTGTATTTAAG
TGCCTAGCTCGATACATAAACGGGTCTCTCTGGTTAGACCAGATCTGAGCCTGGGAGCTCTCTGGCTAAC
TAGGGAACCCACTGCTTAAGCCTCAATAAAGCTTGCCTTGAGTGCTTCAAGTAGTGTGTGCCCGTCTGTT
GTGTGACTCTGGTAACTAGAGATCCCTCAGACCCTTTTAGTCAGTGTGGAAAATCTCTAGCAGTGGCGCC
CGAACAGGGACTTGAAAGCGAAAGGGAAACCAGAGGAGCTCTCTCGACGCAGGACTCGGCTTGCTGAAGC
GCGCACGGCAAGAGGCGAGGGGCGGCGACTGGTGAGTACGCCAAAAATTTTGACTAGCGGAGGCTAGAAG
GAGAGAGATGGGTGCGAGAGCGTCAGTATTAAGCGGGGGAGAATTAGATCGCGATGGGAAAAAATTCGGT
TAAGGCCAGGGGGAAAGAAAAAATATAAATTAAAACATATAGTATGGGCAAGCAGGGAGCTAGAACGATT
CGCAGTTAATCCTGGCCTGTTAGAAACATCAGAAGGCTGTAGACAAATACTGGGACAGCTACAACCATCC
CTTCAGACAGGATCAGAAGAACTTAGATCATTATATAATACAGTAGCAACCCTCTATTGTGTGCATCAAA
GGATAGAGATAAAAGACACCAAGGAAGCTTTAGACAAGATAGAGGAAGAGCAAAACAAAAGTAAGACCAC
CGCACAGCAAGCGGCCGCTGATCTTCAGACCTGGAGGAGGAGATATGAGGGACAATTGGAGAAGTGAATT
ATATAAATATAAAGTAGTAAAAATTGAACCATTAGGAGTAGCACCCACCAAGGCAAAGAGAAGAGTGGTG
CAGAGAGAAAAAAGAGCAGTGGGAATAGGAGCTTTGTTCCTTGGGTTCTTGGGAGCAGCAGGAAGCACTA
TGGGCGCAGCGTCAATGACGCTGACGGTACAGGCCAGACAATTATTGTCTGGTATAGTGCAGCAGCAGAA
CAATTTGCTGAGGGCTATTGAGGCGCAACAGCATCTGTTGCAACTCACAGTCTGGGGCATCAAGCAGCTC
CAGGCAAGAATCCTGGCTGTGGAAAGATACCTAAAGGATCAACAGCTCCTGGGGATTTGGGGTTGCTCTG
GAAAACTCATTTGCACCACTGCTGTGCCTTGGAATGCTAGTTGGAGTAATAAATCTCTGGAACAGATTTG
GAATCACACGACCTGGATGGAGTGGGACAGAGAAATTAACAATTACACAAGCTTAATACACTCCTTAATT
GAAGAATCGCAAAACCAGCAAGAAAAGAATGAACAAGAATTATTGGAATTAGATAAATGGGCAAGTTTGT
GGAATTGGTTTAACATAACAAATTGGCTGTGGTATATAAAATTATTCATAATGATAGTAGGAGGCTTGGT
AGGTTTAAGAATAGTTTTTGCTGTACTTTCTATAGTGAATAGAGTTAGGCAGGGATATTCACCATTATCG
TTTCAGACCCACCTCCCAACCCCGAGGGGACCCATGCATTGCATCTCAATTAGTCAGCAACCAGGTGTGG
AAAGTCCCCAGGCTCCCCAGCAGGCAGAAGTATGCAAAGCATGCGTCTCAATTAGTCAGCAACCATAGTC
CCGCCCCTAACTCCGCCCATCCCGCCCCTAACTCCGCCCAGTTCCGCCCATTCTCCGCCCCATGGCTGAC
TAATTTTTTTTATTTATGCAGAGGCCGAGGCCGCCTCGGCCTCTGAGCTATTCCAGAAGTAGTGAGGAGG
CTTTTTTGGAGGCCTAGGCTTTTGCAAAAAGCTTTCTAGAGGTACCACCGGAGCTTACCATGACCGAGTA
CAAGCCCACGGTGCGCCTCGCCACCCGCGACGACGTCCCCAGGGCCGTACGCACCCTCGCCGCCGCGTTC
GCCGACTACCCCGCCACGCGCCACACCGTCGATCCGGACCGCCACATCGAGCGGGTCACCGAGCTGCAAG
AACTCTTCCTCACGCGCGTCGGGCTCGACATCGGCAAGGTGTGGGTCGCGGACGACGGCGCCGCCGTGGC
GGTCTGGACCACGCCGGAGAGCGTCGAAGCGGGGGCGGTGTTCGCCGAGATCGGCCCGCGCATGGCCGAG
TTGAGCGGTTCCCGGCTGGCCGCGCAGCAACAGATGGAAGGCCTCCTGGCGCCGCACCGGCCCAAGGAGC
CCGCGTGGTTCCTGGCCACCGTCGGCGTCTCGCCCGACCACCAGGGCAAGGGTCTGGGCAGCGCCGTCGT
GCTCCCCGGAGTGGAGGCGGCCGAGCGCGCCGGGGTGCCCGCCTTCCTGGAGACCTCCGCGCCCCGCAAC
CTCCCCTTCTACGAGCGGCTCGGCTTCACCGTCACCGCCGACGTCGAGGTGCCCGAAGGACCGCGCACCT
GGTGCATGACCCGCAAGCCCGGTGCCAGTTAACGAATTCTAGATCTTGAGACAAATGGCAGTATTCATCC
ACAATTTTAAAAGAAAAGGGGGGATTGGGGGGTACAGTGCAGGGGAAAGAATAGTAGACATAATAGCAAC
AGACATACAAACTAAAGAATTACAAAAACAAATTACAAAAATTCAAAATTTTCGGGTTTATTACAGGGAC
AGCAGAGATCCACTTTGGCGCCGGCTCGAGGCCTGCAGGTGCAAAGATGGATAAAGTTTTAAACAGAGAG
GAATCTTTGCAGCTAATGGACCTTCTAGGTCTTGAAAGGAGTGGGAATTGGCTCCGGTGCCCGTCAGTGG
GCAGAGCGCACATCGCCCACAGTCCCCGAGAAGTTGGGGGGAGGGGTCGGCAATTGAACCGGTGCCTAGA
GAAGGTGGCGCGGGGTAAACTGGGAAAGTGATGTCGTGTACTGGCTCCGCCTTTTTCCCGAGGGTGGGGG
AGAACCGTATATAAGTGCAGTAGTCGCCGTGAACGTTCTTTTTCGCAACGGGTTTGCCGCCAGAACACAG
GTAAGTGCCGTGTGTGGTTCCCGCGGGCCTGGCCTCTTTACGGGTTATGGCCCTTGCGTGCCTTGAATTA
CTTCCACCTGGCTGCAGTACGTGATTCTTGATCCCGAGCTTCGGGTTGGAAGTGGGTGGGAGAGTTCGAG
GCCTTGCGCTTAAGGAGCCCCTTCGCCTCGTGCTTGAGTTGAGGCCTGGCCTGGGCGCTGGGGCCGCCGC
GTGCGAATCTGGTGGCACCTTCGCGCCTGTCTCGCTGCTTTCGATAAGTCTCTAGCCATTTAAAATTTTT
GATGACCTGCTGCGACGCTTTTTTTCTGGCAAGATAGTCTTGTAAATGCGGGCCAAGATCTGCACACTGG
TATTTCGGTTTTTGGGGCCGCGGGCGGCGACGGGGCCCGTGCGTCCCAGCGCACATGTTCGGCGAGGCGG
GGCCTGCGAGCGCGGCCACCGAGAATCGGACGGGGGTAGTCTCAAGCTGGCCGGCCTGCTCTGGTGCCTG
GCCTCGCGCCGCCGTGTATCGCCCCGCCCTGGGCGGCAAGGCTGGCCCGGTCGGCACCAGTTGCGTGAGC
GGAAAGATGGCCGCTTCCCGGCCCTGCTGCAGGGAGCTCAAAATGGAGGACGCGGCGCTCGGGAGAGCGG
GCGGGTGAGTCACCCACACAAAGGAAAAGGGCCTTTCCGTCCTCAGCCGTCGCTTCATGTGACTCCACGG
AGTACCGGGCGCCGTCCAGGCACCTCGATTAGTTCTCGAGCTTTTGGAGTACGTCGTCTTTAGGTTGGGG
GGAGGGGTTTTATGCGATGGAGTTTCCCCACACTGAGTGGGTGGAGACTGAAGTTAGGCCAGCTTGGCAC
TTGATGTAATTCTCCTTGGAATTTGCCCTTTTTGAGTTTGGATCTTGGTTCATTCTCAAGCCTCAGACAG
TGGTTCAAAGTTTTTTTCTTCCATTTCAGGTGTCGTGAGGCTAGCATCGATTGATCAACAAGTTTGTACA
AAAAAGTTGGCATGGCGGCGGCCGTGCTTAGGGATTCGACTTCGGTTCCCGTGACTGCAGAAGCTAAACT
TATGGGCTTTACACAGGGCTGTGTGACCTTTGAGGACGTGGCCATTTACTTCTCCCAGGAAGAATGGGGG
CTCCTTGATGAGGCTCAGAGGCTCCTGTACCGCGATGTGATGCTGGAGAACTTTGCACTTATAACTGCGC
TGGTTTGTTGGCATGGGATGGAGGATGAAGAGACACCTGAGCAAAGTGTTTCTGTAGAAGGAGTACCTCA
GGTCAGGACTCCAGAGGCCAGTCCATCCACCCAGAAGATTCAATCCTGTGACATGTGTGTCCCATTCCTG
ACCGACATTTTGCACCTGACCGATTTGCCTGGGCAGGAACTATACTTGACTGGGGCATGTGCGGTCTTTC
ACCAGGACCAGAAGCATCATAGTGCAGAGAAACCCTTGGAAAGTGACATGGACAAGGCCTCATTTGTGCA
GTGCTGCCTGTTCCATGAGTCAGGAATGCCTTTCACCAGCAGTGAGGTTGGGAAGGACTTCCTAGCCCCA
TTGGGCATTCTTCAGCCGCAAGCTATTGCTAACTATGAGAAGCCAAACAAAATCAGCAAATGTGAGGAGG
CCTTTCATGTTGGAATAAGTCATTACAAGTGGAGTCAATGCAGGAGAGAGTCCAGCCACAAACACACTTT
TTTTCACCCTAGAGTCTGCACTGGAAAAAGGCTTTATGAATCTAGCAAATGTGGGAAAGCCTGCTGCTGT
GAGTGCTCCCTTGTTCAGCTGCAAAGAGTCCACCCTGGAGAAAGGCCTTATGAGTGCAGTGAATGTGGGA
AATCTTTTAGCCAAACCTCTCATCTGAATGATCATCGGAGAATCCACACTGGAGAAAGGCCTTATGTGTG
TGGTCAGTGTGGGAAATCATTTAGCCAAAGAGCCACCCTCATTAAACATCACAGAGTTCACACTGGAGAA
AGGCCTTACGAGTGTGGTGAATGTGGGAAATCTTTTAGCCAAAGTTCCAACCTTATTGAACATTGCAGAA
TTCACACTGGAGAAAGGCCTTATGAGTGTGATGAATGTGGAAAAGCCTTTGGGTCCAAATCCACTCTTGT
TCGACACCAGAGAACTCACACAGGAGAAAAGCCATATGAGTGTGGTGAATGTGGGAAATTATTCAGACAA
AGCTTCAGCCTTGTTGTACACCAGAGAATTCACACTACAGCAAGGCCTTATGAGTGTGGCCAGTGTGGGA
AATCATTTAGCCTAAAGTGTGGCCTCATTCAGCACCAGTTAATTCACAGTGGAGCTAGGCCCTTTGAGTG
TGATGAGTGCGGAAAATCCTTTAGCCAAAGAACCACCCTCAATAAACACCACAAAGTTCACACTGCAGAA
AGGCCTTATGTATGTGGGGAATGTGGGAAAGCTTTTATGTTCAAATCTAAACTTGTTAGGCACCAGAGAA
CTCACACTGGAGAAAGGCCTTTTGAGTGCAGTGAATGTGGGAAATTTTTTAGACAAAGCTATACCCTCGT
TGAACACCAGAAAATTCACACTGGATTAAGGCCTTACGACTGTGGACAGTGCGGGAAATCCTTTATCCAA
AAGTCTAGCCTCATTCAACACCAAGTGGTTCACACAGGAGAAAGGCCATATGAGTGTGGCAAATGTGGGA
AGTCCTTTACACAACACTCTGGCCTCATTCTCCACCGAAAATCTCACACTGTGGAGAGGCCTCGTGACAG
CAGCAAATGTGGAAAACCCTACAGCCCAAGATCTAACATTGTTTACCCAACTTTCTTGTACAAAGTGGTT
GATATCGGTAAGCCTATCCCTAACCCTCTCCTCGGTCTCGATTCTACGTAGTAATGAACTAGTCCGTAAC
TTGAAAGTATTTCGATTTCTTGGCTTTATATATCTTGTGGAAAGGACGATGCCTTGCCGTAGTCAAACTC
ACCACGCGTTAAGTCGACAATCAACCTCTGGATTACAAAATTTGTGAAAGATTGACTGGTATTCTTAACT
ATGTTGCTCCTTTTACGCTATGTGGATACGCTGCTTTAATGCCTTTGTATCATGCTATTGCTTCCCGTAT
GGCTTTCATTTTCTCCTCCTTGTATAAATCCTGGTTGCTGTCTCTTTATGAGGAGTTGTGGCCCGTTGTC
AGGCAACGTGGCGTGGTGTGCACTGTGTTTGCTGACGCAACCCCCACTGGTTGGGGCATTGCCACCACCT
GTCAGCTCCTTTCCGGGACTTTCGCTTTCCCCCTCCCTATTGCCACGGCGGAACTCATCGCCGCCTGCCT
TGCCCGCTGCTGGACAGGGGCTCGGCTGTTGGGCACTGACAATTCCGTGGTGTTGTCGGGGAAATCATCG
TCCTTTCCTTGGCTGCTCGCCTGTGTTGCCACCTGGATTCTGCGCGGGACGTCCTTCTGCTACGTCCCTT
CGGCCCTCAATCCAGCGGACCTTCCTTCCCGCGGCCTGCTGCCGGCTCTGCGGCCTCTTCCGCGTCTTCG
CCTTCGCCCTCAGACGAGTCGGATCTCCCTTTGGGCCGCCTCCCCGCGTCGACTTTAAGACCAATGACTT
ACAAGGCAGCTGTAGATCTTAGCCACTTTTTAAAAGAAAAGGGGGGACTGGAAGGGCTAATTCACTCCCA
ACGAAGACAAGATCTGCTTTTTGCTTGTACTGGGTCTCTCTGGTTAGACCAGATCTGAGCCTGGGAGCTC
TCTGGCTAACTAGGGAACCCACTGCTTAAGCCTCAATAAAGCTTGCCTTGAGTGCTTCAAGTAGTGTGTG
CCCGTCTGTTGTGTGACTCTGGTAACTAGAGATCCCTCAGACCCTTTTAGTCAGTGTGGAAAATCTCTAG
CAGTACGTATAGTAGTTCATGTCATCTTATTATTCAGTATTTATAACTTGCAAAGAAATGAATATCAGAG
AGTGAGAGGAACTTGTTTATTGCAGCTTATAATGGTTACAAATAAAGCAATAGCATCACAAATTTCACAA
ATAAAGCATTTTTTTCACTGCATTCTAGTTGTGGTTTGTCCAAACTCATCAATGTATCTTATCATGTCTG
GCTCTAGCTATCCCGCCCCTAACTCCGCCCATCCCGCCCCTAACTCCGCCCAGTTCCGCCCATTCTCCGC
CCCATGGCTGACTAATTTTTTTTATTTATGCAGAGGCCGAGGCCGCCTCGGCCTCTGAGCTATTCCAGAA
GTAGTGAGGAGGCTTTTTTGGAGGCCTAGGGACGTACCCAATTCGCCCTATAGTGAGTCGTATTACGCGC
GCTCACTGGCCGTCGTTTTACAACGTCGTGACTGGGAAAACCCTGGCGTTACCCAACTTAATCGCCTTGC
AGCACATCCCCCTTTCGCCAGCTGGCGTAATAGCGAAGAGGCCCGCACCGATCGCCCTTCCCAACAGTTG
CGCAGCCTGAATGGCGAATGGG
[124 nt withheld, positions 7583-7706]
C
[91 nt withheld, positions 7708-7798]
A
[49 nt withheld, positions 7800-7848]
CCTTTGACGTTGGAGTCCACGTTCTTT
[37 nt withheld, positions 7876-7912]
ACCCTATCTCGGTCTATTCTTTTGATTTATAAGGGATTTTGCCGATTTCGGCCTATTGGTTAAAAAATGA
GCTGATTTAACAAAAATTTAACGCGAATTTTAACAAAATATTAACGCTTACAATTTAGGTGGCACTTTTC
GGGGAAATGTGCGCGGAACCCCTATTTGTTTATTTTTCTAAATACATTCAAATATGTATCCGCTCATGAG
ACAATAACCCTGATAAATGCTTCAATAATATTGAAAAAGGAAGAGTATGAGTATTCAACATTTCCGTGTC
GCCCTTATTCCCTTTTTTGCGGCATTTTGCCTTCCTGTTTTTGCTCACCCAGAAACGCTGGTGAAAGTAA
AAGATGCTGAAGATCAGTTGGGTGCACGAGTGGGTTACATCGAACTGGATCTCAACAGCGGTAAGATCCT
TGAGAGTTTTCGCCCCGAAGAACGTTTTCCAATGATGAGCACTTTTAAAGTTCTGCTATGTGGCGCGGTA
TTATCCCGTATTGACGCCGGGCAAGAGCAACTCGGTCGCCGCATACACTATTCTCAGAATGACTTGGTTG
AGTACTCACCAGTCACAGAAAAGCATCTTACGGATGGCATGACAGTAAGAGAATTATGCAGTGCTGCCAT
AACCATGAGTGATAACACTGCGGCCAACTTACTTCTGACAACGATCGGAGGACCGAAGGAGCTAACCGCT
TTTTTGCACAACATGGGGGATCATGTAACTCGCCTTGATCGTTGGGAACCGGAGCTGAATGAAGCCATAC
CAAACGACGAGCGTGACACCACGATGCCTGTAGCAATGGCAACAACGTTGCGCAAACTATTAACTGGCGA
ACTACTTACTCTAGCTTCCCGGCAACAATTAATAGACTGGATGGAGGCGGATAAAGTTGCAGGACCACTT
CTGCGCTCGGCCCTTCCGGCTGGCTGGTTTATTGCTGATAAATCTGGAGCCGGTGAGCGTGGGTCTCGCG
GTATCATTGCAGCACTGGGGCCAGATGGTAAGCCCTCCCGTATCGTAGTTATCTACACGACGGGGAGTCA
GGCAACTATGGATGAACGAAATAGACAGATCGCTGAGATAGGTGCCTCACTGATTAAGCATTGGTAACTG
TCAGACCAAGTTTACTCATATATACTTTAGATTGATTTAAAACTTCATTTTTAATTTAAAAGGATCTAGG
TGAAGATCCTTTTTGATAATCTCATGACCAAAATCCCTTAACGTGAGTTTTCGTTCCACTGAGCGTCAGA
CCCCGTAGAAAAGATCAAAGGATCTTCTTGAGATCCTTTTTTTCTGCGCGTAATCTGCTGCTTGCAAACA
AAAAAACCACCGCTACCAGCGGTGGTTTGTTTGCCGGATCAAGAGCTACCAACTCTTTTTCCGAAGGTAA
CTGGCTTCAGCAGAGCGCAGATACCAAATACTGTTCTTCTAGTGTAGCCGTAGTTAGGCCACCACTTCAA
GAACTCTGTAGCACCGCCTACATACCTCGCTCTGCTAATCCTGTTACCAGTGGCTGCTGCCAGTGGCGAT
AAGTCGTGTCTTACCGGGTTGGACTCAAGACGATAGTTACCGGATAAGGCGCAGCGGTCGGGCTGAACGG
GGGGTTCGTGCACACAGCCCAGCTTGGAGCGAACGACCTACACCGAACTGAGATACCTACAGCGTGAGCT
ATGAGAAAGCGCCACGCTTCCCGAAGGGAGAAAGGCGGACAGGTATCCGGTAAGCGGCAGGGTCGGAACA
GGAGAGCGCACGAGGGAGCTTCCAGGGGGAAACGCCTGGTATCTTTATAGTCCTGTCGGGTTTCGCCACC
TCTGACTTGAGCGTCGATTTTTGTGATGCTCGTCAGGGGGGCGGAGCCTATGGAAAAACGCCAGCAACGC
GGCCTTTTTACGGTTCCTGGCCTTTTGCTGGCCTTTTGCTCACATGTTCTTTCCTGCGTTATCCCCTGAT
TCTGTGGATAACCGTATTACCGCCTTTGAGTGAGCTGATACCGCTCGCCGCAGCCGAACGACCGAGCGCA
GCGAGTCAGTGAGCGAGGAAGCGGAAGAGCGCCCAATACGCAAACCGCCTCTCCCCGCGCGTTGGCCGAT
TCATTAATGCAGCTGGCACGACAGGTTTCCCGACTGGAAAGCGGGCAGTGAGCGCAACGCAATTAATGTG
AGTTAGCTCACTCATTAGGCACCCCAGGCTTTACACTTTATGCTTCCGGCTCGTATGTTGTGTGGAATTG
TGAGCGGATAACAATTTCACACAGGAAACAGCTATGACCATGATTACGCCAAGCGCGCAATTAACCCTCA
CTAAAGGGAACAAAAGCTGGAGCTGCAAGC
