>Addgene plasmid #144587 | TFORF3111 | depositor partial sequence | sequence record 285876 | Insert
ATCGATTGATCAACAAGTTTGTACAAAAAAGTTGGCATGGCGGCGGCCGTGCTTAGGGATTCGACTTCGG
TTCCCGTGACTGCAGAAGCTAAACTTATGGGCTTTACACAGGGCTGTGTGACCTTTGAGGACGTGGCCAT
TTACTTCTCCCAGGAAGAATGGGGGCTCCTTGATGAGGCTCAGAGGCTCCTGTACCGCGATGTGATGCTG
GAGAACTTTGCACTTATAACTGCGCTGGTTTGTTGGCATGGGATGGAGGATGAAGAGACACCTGAGCAAA
GTGTTTCTGTAGAAGGAGTACCTCAGGTCAGGACTCCAGAGGCCAGTCCATCCACCCAGAAGATTCAATC
CTGTGACATGTGTGTCCCATTCCTGACCGACATTTTGCACCTGACCGATTTGCCTGGGCAGGAACTATAC
TTGACTGGGGCATGTGCGGTCTTTCACCAGGACCAGAAGCATCATAGTGCAGAGAAACCCTTGGAAAGTG
ACATGGACAAGGCCTCATTTGTGCAGTGCTGCCTGTTCCATGAGTCAGGAATGCCTTTCACCAGCAGTGA
GGTTGGGAAGGACTTCCTAGCCCCATTGGGCATTCTTCAGCCGCAAGCTATTGCTAACTATGAGAAGCCA
AACAAAATCAGCAAATGTGAGGAGGCCTTTCATGTTGGAATAAGTCATTACAAGTGGAGTCAATGCAGGA
GAGAGTCCAGCCACAAACACACTTTTTTTCACCCTAGAGTCTGCACTGGAAAAAGGCTTTATGAATCTAG
CAAATGTGGGAAAGCCTGCTGCTGTGAGTGCTCCCTTGTTCAGCTGCAAAGAGTCCACCCTGGAGAAAGG
CCTTATGAGTGCAGTGAATGTGGGAAATCTTTTAGCCAAACCTCTCATCTGAATGATCATCGGAGAATCC
ACACTGGAGAAAGGCCTTATGTGTGTGGTCAGTGTGGGAAATCATTTAGCCAAAGAGCCACCCTCATTAA
ACATCACAGAGTTCACACTGGAGAAAGGCCTTACGAGTGTGGTGAATGTGGGAAATCTTTTAGCCAAAGT
TCCAACCTTATTGAACATTGCAGAATTCACACTGGAGAAAGGCCTTATGAGTGTGATGAATGTGGAAAAG
CCTTTGGGTCCAAATCCACTCTTGTTCGACACCAGAGAACTCACACAGGAGAAAAGCCATATGAGTGTGG
TGAATGTGGGAAATTATTCAGACAAAGCTTCAGCCTTGTTGTACACCAGAGAATTCACACTACAGCAAGG
CCTTATGAGTGTGGCCAGTGTGGGAAATCATTTAGCCTAAAGTGTGGCCTCATTCAGCACCAGTTAATTC
ACAGTGGAGCTAGGCCCTTTGAGTGTGATGAGTGCGGAAAATCCTTTAGCCAAAGAACCACCCTCAATAA
ACACCACAAAGTTCACACTGCAGAAAGGCCTTATGTATGTGGGGAATGTGGGAAAGCTTTTATGTTCAAA
TCTAAACTTGTTAGGCACCAGAGAACTCACACTGGAGAAAGGCCTTTTGAGTGCAGTGAATGTGGGAAAT
TTTTTAGACAAAGCTATACCCTCGTTGAACACCAGAAAATTCACACTGGATTAAGGCCTTACGACTGTGG
ACAGTGCGGGAAATCCTTTATCCAAAAGTCTAGCCTCATTCAACACCAAGTGGTTCACACAGGAGAAAGG
CCATATGAGTGTGGCAAATGTGGGAAGTCCTTTACACAACACTCTGGCCTCATTCTCCACCGAAAATCTC
ACACTGTGGAGAGGCCTCGTGACAGCAGCAAATGTGGAAAACCCTACAGCCCAAGATCTAACATTGTTTA
CCCAACTTTCTTGTACAAAGTGGTTGATATCGGTAAGCCTATCCCTAACCCTCTCCTCGGTCTCGATTCT
ACGTAGTAATGAACTAGTCCGTAACTTGAAAGTATTTCGATTTCTTGGCTTTATATATCTTGTGGAAAGG
ACGATGCCTTGCCGTAGTCAAACTCACC
