>Addgene plasmid #144587 | TFORF3111 | depositor partial sequence | sequence record 285877 | Barcode
TGCCTTGCCGTAGTCAAACTCACC
